>Addgene plasmid #236678 | pAAVLINK-EF1alpha-5' UBN2 | addgene full sequence | sequence record 476888 | Addgene NGS Result
GTGACCGGCGCCTACCGTACGGCCACCATGTACCCTTATGACGTACCTGACTATGCTGGATCTGCGGAGC
CGCGCAGAGTAGCGTTCATTAGCTTGTCACCGGTGCGGCGGCGCGAGGCCGAGTACCCGGGGCCCGAGCG
TGAGCCCGAGTACCCCCGCGAGCCCCCCCGGCTGGTGCGCCTGGAGCTGGTGCTTAAGGACCCCACCGAC
GAGAGCTGCGTGGAGTTCAGTTACCCGGAGCTGCTGCTGTGCGGAGAACAACGGAAGAAGCTCATTCACA
CAGAAGACCCATTTAATGATGAACATCAGGAGAGGCAAGAGGTGGAAATGTTGGCTAAGAAGTTTGAAAT
GAAATATGGTGGGAAACCCCGTAAACACCGGAAGGATCGGCTACAAGATTTAATTGATATAGGCTTTGGC
TATGATGAGACAGATCCATTTATTGATAACTCAGAGGCTTATGATGAATTAGTTCCCGCTTCTCTAACAA
CAAAATATGGAGGCTTTTATATCAACACTGGCACTCTACAGTTTCGCCAAGCTTCAGATACTGAAGAAGA
TGATATTACAGACAACCAAAAGCACAAGCCACCCAAGGTCCCCAAAATAAAAGAAGATGATATTGAGATG
AAGAAGCGGAAGCGGAAAGAGGAAGGGGAAAAGGAGAAGAAGCCAAGGAAAAAAGTTCCCAAACAACTGG
GAGTTGTGGCTCTAAATTCACACAAGTCTGAAAAAAAGAAGAAACGTTATAAAGATTCTCTTTCTCTAGC
TGCCATGATTAGAAAATTCCAGAAAGAGAAGGATGCATTAAAGAAGGAGTCTAACCCCAAAGTCCCAGTG
ACCTTGTCAACCCCTTCTCTGAATAAACCCCCATGTGCTGCTGCAGCACTGGGGAATGACGTCCCGGACT
TAAATCTGAGCAGCGGTGATCCAGACCTTCCCATTTTTGTTAGCACAAATGAACATGAGCTGTTTCAGGA
AGCTGAAAATGCCCTAGAGATGCTAGATGATTTTGACTTCGACAGATTACTGGATGCTGCTTCTGATGGT
AGCCCCCTATCTGAGTCGGGGGGTGAAAATGGAACCACCACCCAGCCAACCTACACTTCTCAGGTTATGC
CCAAAGTGGTACCTACACTCCCAGAGGGTCTACCTGTACTTCTTGAAAAACGTATCGAAGACCTTCGTGT
AGCTGCCAAACTTTTTGATGAAGAAGGAAGGAAAAAATTCTTTACACAGGATATGAATAATATTCTTCTG
GACATTGAGTTACAGCTACAAGAACTAGGCCCTGTCATTCGCAGTGGTGTCTACTCCCACCTTGAAGCTT
TTGTGCCATGCAATAAAGAAACACTAGTAAAACGTCTGAAGAAGTTACATCTCAATGTCCAGGATGATCG
TTTAAGAGAACCTCTGCAAAAACTGAAACTGGCTGTTAGCAATGTCATGCCTGAACAGCTATTTAAATAC
CAGGAGGACTGCCAGGCTCGTAGTCAAGCTAAGTGTGCCAAATTGCAGACAGATGAAGAACGAGAAAAAA
ATGGATCTGAAGAGGATGATGATGAGAAACCAGGAAAACGTGTCATAGGACCAAGAAAGAAATTCCACTG
GGATGACACTATCAGAACTTTGTTATGTAACCTTGTTGAGATCAAATTGGGATGCTATGAGTTAGAACCA
AATAAAAGCCAGTCTGCTGAAGATTATCTTAAGTCTTTTATGGAGACAGAAGTGAAGCCCCTGTGGCCTA
AGGGCTGGATGCAGGCAAGAATGCTTTTTAAGGAAAGCCGGAGTGTTCATAATCATCTTACTTCTGCTCC
GGCAAAGAAAAAGGTAAGTATCAAGGTTACAAGACAGGTTTAAGGAGACCAATAAGCTATTATTCGTATA
GGATACTTTATACGAAGTTATTAAGTTATGGAGACCGGTGTGGCACGTGCGGACCGAGCGGCCGCAGGAA
CCCCTAGTGATGGAGTTGGCCACTCCCTCTCTGCGCGCTCGCTCGCTCACTGAGGCCGGGCGACCAAAGG
TCGCCCGACGCCCGGGCTTTGCCCGGGCGGCCTCAGTGAGCGAGCGAGCGCGCAGCTGCCTGCAGGGGCG
CCTGATGCGGTATTTTCTCCTTACGCATCTGTGCGGTATTTCACACCGCATA
[95 nt withheld, positions 2153-2247]
T
[46 nt withheld, positions 2249-2294]
C
[141 nt withheld, positions 2296-2436]
CCTTTGACGTTGGAGTCCACGTTCTTT
[37 nt withheld, positions 2464-2500]
ACTCTATCTCGGGCTATTCTTTTGATTTATAAGGGATTTTGCCGATTTCGGTCTATTGGTTAAAAAATGA
GCTGATTTAACAAAAATTTAACGCGAATTTTAACAAAATATTAACGTTTACAATTTTATGGTGCACTCTC
AGTACAATCTGCTCTGATGCCGCATAGTTAAGCCAGCCCCGACACCCGCCAACACCCGCTGACGCGCCCT
GACGGGCTTGTCTGCTCCCGGCATCCGCTTACAGACAAGCTGTGACCGTCTCCGGGAGCTGCATGTGTCA
GAGGTTTTCACCGTCATCACCGAAACGCGCGAGACGAAAGGGCCTCGTGATACGCCTATTTTTATAGGTT
AATGTCATGATAATAATGGTTTCTTAGACGTCAGGTGGCACTTTTCGGGGAAATGTGCGCGGAACCCCTA
TTTGTTTATTTTTCTAAATACATTCAAATATGTATCCGCTCATGAGACAATAACCCTGATAAATGCTTCA
ATAATATTGAAAAAGGAAGAGTATGAGTATTCAACATTTCCGTGTCGCCCTTATTCCCTTTTTTGCGGCA
TTTTGCCTTCCTGTTTTTGCTCACCCAGAAACGCTGGTGAAAGTAAAAGATGCTGAAGATCAGTTGGGTG
CACGAGTGGGTTACATCGAACTGGATCTCAACAGCGGTAAGATCCTTGAGAGTTTTCGCCCCGAAGAACG
TTTTCCAATGATGAGCACTTTTAAAGTTCTGCTATGTGGCGCGGTATTATCCCGTATTGACGCCGGGCAA
GAGCAACTCGGTCGCCGCATACACTATTCTCAGAATGACTTGGTTGAGTACTCACCAGTCACAGAAAAGC
ATCTTACGGATGGCATGACAGTAAGAGAATTATGCAGTGCTGCCATAACCATGAGTGATAACACTGCGGC
CAACTTACTTCTGACAACGATCGGAGGACCGAAGGAGCTAACCGCTTTTTTGCACAACATGGGGGATCAT
GTAACTCGCCTTGATCGTTGGGAACCGGAGCTGAATGAAGCCATACCAAACGACGAGCGTGACACCACGA
TGCCTGTAGCAATGGCAACAACGTTGCGCAAACTATTAACTGGCGAACTACTTACTCTAGCTTCCCGGCA
ACAATTAATAGACTGGATGGAGGCGGATAAAGTTGCAGGACCACTTCTGCGCTCGGCCCTTCCGGCTGGC
TGGTTTATTGCTGATAAATCTGGAGCCGGTGAGCGTGGGTCTCGCGGTATCATTGCAGCACTGGGGCCAG
ATGGTAAGCCCTCCCGTATCGTAGTTATCTACACGACGGGGAGTCAGGCAACTATGGATGAACGAAATAG
ACAGATCGCTGAGATAGGTGCCTCACTGATTAAGCATTGGTAACTGTCAGACCAAGTTTACTCATATATA
CTTTAGATTGATTTAAAACTTCATTTTTAATTTAAAAGGATCTAGGTGAAGATCCTTTTTGATAATCTCA
TGACCAAAATCCCTTAACGTGAGTTTTCGTTCCACTGAGCGTCAGACCCCGTAGAAAAGATCAAAGGATC
TTCTTGAGATCCTTTTTTTCTGCGCGTAATCTGCTGCTTGCAAACAAAAAAACCACCGCTACCAGCGGTG
GTTTGTTTGCCGGATCAAGAGCTACCAACTCTTTTTCCGAAGGTAACTGGCTTCAGCAGAGCGCAGATAC
CAAATACTGTTCTTCTAGTGTAGCCGTAGTTAGGCCACCACTTCAAGAACTCTGTAGCACCGCCTACATA
CCTCGCTCTGCTAATCCTGTTACCAGTGGCTGCTGCCAGTGGCGATAAGTCGTGTCTTACCGGGTTGGAC
TCAAGACGATAGTTACCGGATAAGGCGCAGCGGTCGGGCTGAACGGGGGGTTCGTGCACACAGCCCAGCT
TGGAGCGAACGACCTACACCGAACTGAGATACCTACAGCGTGAGCTATGAGAAAGCGCCACGCTTCCCGA
AGGGAGAAAGGCGGACAGGTATCCGGTAAGCGGCAGGGTCGGAACAGGAGAGCGCACGAGGGAGCTTCCA
GGGGGAAACGCCTGGTATCTTTATAGTCCTGTCGGGTTTCGCCACCTCTGACTTGAGCGTCGATTTTTGT
GATGCTCGTCAGGGGGGCGGAGCCTATGGAAAAACGCCAGCAACGCGGCCTTTTTACGGTTCCTGGCCTT
TTGCTGGCCTTTTGCTCACATGTCCTGCAGGCAGCTGCGCGCTCGCTCGCTCACTGAGGCCGCCCGGGCG
TCGGGCGACCTTTGGTCGCCCGGCCTCAGTGAGCGAGCGAGCGCGCAGAGAGGGAGTGGCCAACTCCATC
ACTAGGGGTTCCTGCGGCCGCACGCGTGGATCTGCGATCGCTCCGGTGCCCGTCAGTGGGCAGAGCGCAC
ATCGCCCACAGTCCCCGAGAAGTTGGGGGGAGGGGTCGGCAATTGAACGGGTGCCTAGAGAAGGTGGCGC
GGGGTAAACTGGGAAAGTGATGTCGTGTACTGGCTCCGCCTTTTTCCCGAGGGTGGGGGAGAACCGTATA
TAAGTGCAGTAGTCGCCGTGAACGTTCTTTTTCGCAACGGGTTTGCCGCCAGAACACAGCTGAAGCTTCG
AGGGGCTCGCATCTCTCCTTCACGCGCCCGCCGCCCTACCTGAGGCCGCCATCCACGCCGGTTGAGTCGC
GTTCTGCCGCCTCCCGCCTGTGGTGCCTCCTGAACTGCGTCCGCCGTCTAGGTAAGTTTAAAGCTCAGGT
CGAGACCGGGCCTTTGTCCGGCGCTCCCTTGGAGCCTACCTAGACTCAGCCGGCTCTCCACGCTTTGCCT
GACCCTGCTTGCTCAACTCTACGTCTTTGTTTCGTTTTCTGTTCTGCGCCGTTACAGATCCAAGCT
Features (pLannotate 1.2.2; 15 found; start..end, strand, type, name):
     64..1836    +  CDS            UBN2 (fragment): UBN2_HUMAN - Also known as KIAA2030. Experimental evidence at protein level: Swiss-Prot protein existence level 1. From Homo sapiens (Human).
   1834..1874    +  intron         chimeric intron (fragment): chimera between introns from human β-globin and immunoglobulin heavy chain genes
   1883..1911    +  protein_bind   lox2272 (fragment): Cre-mediated recombination occurs in the 8-bp core sequence (GGATACTT). lox2272 sites are compatible with each other, but incompatible with loxP or loxN sites (Lee and Saito, 1988). Cre recombinase
   1956..2096    +  repeat_region  AAV2 ITR: inverted terminal repeat of adeno-associated virus serotype 2 inverted
   2101..2152    -  misc_feature   bom (fragment): basis of mobility region from pBR322
   2171..2626    +  rep_origin     f1 ori (sequence partly withheld): f1 bacteriophage origin of replication; arrow indicates direction of (+) strand synthesis
   2627..2676    -  misc_feature   bom (fragment): basis of mobility region from pBR322
   2778..2813    -  CDS            rop (fragment): Rop protein, which maintains plasmids at low copy number; rop
   2908..3012    +  promoter       AmpR promoter: bla
   3013..3873    +  CDS            AmpR: β-lactamase; bla; confers resistance to ampicillin, carbenicillin, and related antibiotics
   4044..4632    +  rep_origin     ori: high-copy-number ColE1/pMB1/pBR322/pUC origin of replication
   4705..4732    +  repeat_region  AAV2 ITR (fragment): inverted terminal repeat of adeno-associated virus serotype 2 inverted
   4761..4788    +  repeat_region  AAV2 ITR (fragment): inverted terminal repeat of adeno-associated virus serotype 2 inverted
   4868..5079    +  promoter       EF-1α core promoter: core promoter for human elongation factor EF-1α
   5092..5360    +  LTR            5' LTR (truncated): truncated 5' long terminal repeat (LTR) from human T-cell leukemia virus (HTLV) type 1
