[The description below was written by a language model from this plasmid's Addgene catalogue record and pLannotate feature annotations shown in this document.]
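Description:
pAAVLINK-EF1alpha-5' UBN2 is an AAV transfer plasmid built on the pAAV-hSyn-EGFP backbone. It serves as the 5' half of a split-vector AAVLINK pair for expressing human UBN2, a coding sequence that is evidently being delivered in parts. The plasmid replicates in E. coli from a high-copy ColE1/pUC-type origin and is selected with ampicillin through the bla gene. An f1 origin is also present. The recorded growth strain is NEB Stable, a recombination-deficient strain suited to maintaining ITR repeats. One intact AAV2 ITR is annotated downstream of the cargo, while the upstream ITR appears only as two short fragments in the sequencing-derived annotation, which may reflect the difficulty of reading through this structured repeat.

Between the ITRs, an EF-1α core promoter followed by a truncated HTLV-1 5' LTR segment (a composite arrangement commonly used to boost expression) drives an N-terminal portion of UBN2, annotated as a fragment of roughly 1.8 kb. The catalogue lists an N-terminal HA tag, although the feature table does not annotate it separately. The coding fragment runs directly into a short piece of the β-globin/immunoglobulin chimeric intron, presumably its splice-donor end, and then a lox2272 site (annotated as a fragment). No polyadenylation signal is annotated.

This layout fits a design in which Cre joins the 5' vector genome to a partner 3' vector carrying a matching lox site, the rest of the intron and the remaining UBN2 sequence, after which splicing removes the lox-containing junction and restores a full-length transcript. The record does not spell out this mechanism or identify the partner plasmid, referring to the associated publication for the corresponding vectors. The stated use is large-cargo gene delivery by DNA recombination.
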