Addgene plasmid #236678: pAAVLINK-EF1alpha-5' UBN2
Purpose: 5' AAVLINK plasmid for UBN2 expression
Depositing lab: Zhonghua Lu. Depositing organization: Shenzhen Institute of Advanced Technology (SIAT), Chinese Academy of Sciences. Publication: AAVLINK: A potent DNA-recombination method for large cargo delivery in gene therapy. Lin J, Lin Y, Liu N, Cao W, Zhang J, Wen S, Zhang Y, Liao W, Hong Z, Lin Y, Liu Q, Liu H, Li Q, Chen B, Li M, Luo Z, Yang L, Yang Y, Zheng SH, Wang Y, Chu H, Hu Y, Qin Y, Luo BX, Tian S, Chen Y, Yan T, Yang L, Wang H, Liu T, Jiang Y, Lu Z. Cell. 2026 Feb 5;189(3):969-986.e17. doi: 10.1016/j.cell.2025.12.039. Epub 2026 Jan 27. PubMed 41605211.
Backbone
  Vector backbone: pAAV-hSyn-EGFP
  Backbone manufacturer: Addgene
  Vector type: AAV
Growth in bacteria
  Bacterial resistance: Ampicillin, 100 μg/mL
  Growth temperature: 37°C
  Growth strain: NEB Stable
  Copy number: High Copy
Gene/Insert
  Gene/Insert name: UBN2
  Species: H. sapiens (human)
  Entrez Gene: UBN2
  Promoter: EF1alpha
  Tag / fusion protein: HA (N terminal on insert)
  Cloning method: Restriction Enzyme; 5′ cloning site unknown (unknown if destroyed)
Terms and licenses: Academic/Nonprofit Terms; Industry Terms: Not Available to Industry
Depositor comments: See publication for corresponding AAV Link vectors.
How to cite: pAAVLINK-EF1alpha-5' UBN2 was a gift from Zhonghua Lu (Addgene plasmid # 236678 ; http://n2t.net/addgene:236678 ; RRID:Addgene_236678)
